>Addgene plasmid #87423 | AICSDP-8:TOMM20-mEGFP | addgene full sequence | sequence record 173982 | Addgene NGS Result
TCGCGCGTTTCGGTGATGACGGTGAAAACCTCTGACACATGCAGCTCCCGGAGACGGTCACAGCTTGTCT
GTAAGCGGATGCCGGGAGCAGACAAGCCCGTCAGGGCGCGTCAGCGGGTGTTGGCGGGTGTCGGGGCTGG
CTTAACTATGCGGCATCAGAGCAGATTGTACTGAGAGTGCACCATATGCGGTGTGAAATACCGCACAGAT
GCGTAAGGAGAAAATACCGCATCAGGCGCCATTCGCCATTCAGGCTGCGCAACTGTTGGGAAGGGCGATC
GGTGCGGGCCTCTTCGCTATTACGCCAGCTGGCGAAAGGGGGATGTGCTGCAAGGCGATTAAGTTGGGTA
ACGCCAGGGTTTTCCCAGTCACGACGTTGTAAAACGACGGCCAGTGAATTGACGCGTATTGGGATGATGA
TAGGAAGTATTTACAGAACTTTATAGTTAGTAACTGACTGGTTAATTTTTCAAACTGATTTTTACTCAAC
TGAATTAGAAAAGGACTGGAAAGAAAGTAAAGATCCCAACGACTTGAGGGAACAAGTTGGACAACCAAGG
ACTTTGTCTAAATTGTTTTTATTTAGACTAATGTGGTTCTAGTTCTAGAGGATTCATACTGGAATCATCG
GTTTAATATTACGCTATTTGAAAGGCAGCATAGTATAGTACTTTTGGAAAATTGGCCTGAGGGTGATGTC
TTTTGGAATATTTGTGAATTCACTATGAAGCCTAATTCCTTAAAAATGACCTCCTTCACTCAATTATCAG
TGTTCTTGGTTTGCCTGGGAGTGAAAAGAGATCTTAAAATCTTTTTGGTTTTAGTTACATAATTGACTGA
TGTAATATTATGTAATGATGGCTGTACACAGTGTCTCATGCCCTATAATCCTAGCACTCATTTGAGCTCA
GGAGTTCAAGGCCAGCCTGGGCAACATGGTAAAACCCTGTCTGCACCAAAAATAAAAAAAAAATTAGCCG
GGCATGGTGGCATGAGTCTGTGGTTCCAGCTACTCAGGAGGCTGAGGTGGGGGAGGATCGCTTGAGCCCA
GGAGTCAGAGGTTGCAGTGAGCTGAGATTGTGCTACTGCACTCCAGCCTGGGTTACAGAGACCCCATCTG
AATTAAAAACATATATAATGTAATGATCTGCCTCCTTTGTTAACTTGACTTTTGAAATGGGATTGTCAGT
AGTATGATCATTGTTTTCTTGGATGCCGACTGTGTGTAAAGTGTTACATTTTGAATTAAATGTCAGAATG
GGTGAACTTTACTAAGATTCAATTCTTTGAATACAAAGAGCATTTTATTTTGAAGTTAGAATACTAATTA
AATGCTTATGACACTTTAAAAAATTATTTTTTTTTTCTTTCAGAGAATTGTAAGTGCACAGTCCTTGGCT
GAAGATGATGTGGAAGGCGGTAGCGGGGATCCACCGGTCGCCACCGTGAGCAAGGGCGAGGAGCTGTTCA
CCGGGGTGGTGCCCATCCTGGTCGAGCTGGACGGCGACGTAAACGGCCACAAGTTCAGCGTGTCCGGCGA
GGGCGAGGGCGATGCCACCTACGGCAAGCTGACCCTGAAGTTCATCTGCACCACCGGCAAGCTGCCCGTG
CCCTGGCCCACCCTCGTGACCACCCTGACCTACGGCGTGCAGTGCTTCAGCCGCTACCCCGACCACATGA
AGCAGCACGACTTCTTCAAGTCCGCCATGCCCGAAGGCTACGTCCAGGAGCGCACCATCTTCTTCAAGGA
CGACGGCAACTACAAGACCCGCGCCGAGGTGAAGTTCGAGGGCGACACCCTGGTGAACCGCATCGAGCTG
AAGGGCATCGACTTCAAGGAGGACGGCAACATCCTGGGGCACAAGCTGGAGTACAACTACAACAGCCACA
ACGTCTATATCATGGCCGACAAGCAGAAGAACGGCATCAAGGTGAACTTCAAGATCCGCCACAACATCGA
GGACGGCAGCGTGCAGCTCGCCGACCACTACCAGCAGAACACCCCCATCGGCGACGGCCCCGTGCTGCTG
CCCGACAACCACTACCTGAGCACCCAGTCCAAGCTGAGCAAAGACCCCAACGAGAAGCGCGATCACATGG
TCCTGCTGGAGTTCGTGACCGCCGCCGGGATCACTCTCGGCATGGACGAGCTGTACAAGTAATGAGAAAC
AAATGTCAACATAATAAAATCTCAGTTAAAAATATTTTAAAAATTCTTGGTAGTTGAGCAGCTCTGGGGT
AATAAGGGCAAATATGCTTGTTATGAACTACACTGAAATCTACCAAAGTTAATGTTTACTTTGTGTAGAT
CCATTTGTCTATTTTATTTATTTTTCCCAGTGAAAAGTGTATTTTGATAGAGAACTTTTCATTCTATAAA
TACACTATGAGTTACTAAAATATCATGGATTTTGTTTATTCCTGAAACATAGTTACATAGTTAAACTGTA
CATATGACATGGCTTATGTTAAAAATACCCAGTGCTCAGTTTTGAAAGATAGGCAAAAAAAAAAAAGTAT
AGGAGAAACTGAAGAATGTACACTTTTTTAGAGGGCACATTTTGCTGTAAATCTGGAAATTTGATAGACT
TGACTGTGTTTGTGAAAACTGAGCATTAAAGGTTTTGATTGATCCTTTCTTTCCATTTAATCTCTGAGAC
GTAAATATGTGAGGTGTGCTGCTGTGCTGGGTTAACAGCTTCCTTCCCTTTCTGTGTAGCAGTCTTGAAA
TGTTCTGTTTAAATCAGTAGGCTTAATGTGTTCTGGGTATTTATCTCCTTGTATTTTAAATATATGTAGT
TGCAAATAGCACCAGGAATTAGATTTCTGTACACCCCTAATCTAGCCTTGTGAGCTTCGCTAGTTAATGT
GTGCTCACTTTCCCTCCATTTGTTACGTGAGAGAATGCGTCTGCTGATCACTGAAGTGTCCCTTTTAGCT
TCTGATTCATTGGGTTCTGTTGGGCATCTTTAAATCCACCTTAACCTGAGGAATGTATGTGGGCAACCAG
GCCCTGCATTTTTTTATATTCTGAATTTTGCATGCTTGCCTGACTTAGTATTTCTGAATTGATGTTTTTT
TTAATGGTATAACTATCTTGATTTTCACTGAAATTATATGGTTCTGTCACTACTCTGTAAATTAATCCGA
AACTTTTAAGGTATCCCAATGGCGCGCCGAGCTTGGCTCGAGCATGGTCATAGCTGTTTCCTGTGTGAAA
TTGTTATCCGCTCACAATTCCACACAACATACGAGCCGGAAGCATAAAGTGTAAAGCCTGGGGTGCCTAA
TGAGTGAGCTAACTCACATTAATTGCGTTGCGCTCACTGCCCGCTTTCCAGTCGGGAAACCTGTCGTGCC
AGCTGCATTAATGAATCGGCCAACGCGCGGGGAGAGGCGGTTTGCGTATTGGGCGCTCTTCCGCTTCCTC
GCTCACTGACTCGCTGCGCTCGGTCGTTCGGCTGCGGCGAGCGGTATCAGCTCACTCAAAGGCGGTAATA
CGGTTATCCACAGAATCAGGGGATAACGCAGGAAAGAACATGTGAGCAAAAGGCCAGCAAAAGGCCAGGA
ACCGTAAAAAGGCCGCGTTGCTGGCGTTTTTCCATAGGCTCCGCCCCCCTGACGAGCATCACAAAAATCG
ACGCTCAAGTCAGAGGTGGCGAAACCCGACAGGACTATAAAGATACCAGGCGTTTCCCCCTGGAAGCTCC
CTCGTGCGCTCTCCTGTTCCGACCCTGCCGCTTACCGGATACCTGTCCGCCTTTCTCCCTTCGGGAAGCG
TGGCGCTTTCTCATAGCTCACGCTGTAGGTATCTCAGTTCGGTGTAGGTCGTTCGCTCCAAGCTGGGCTG
TGTGCACGAACCCCCCGTTCAGCCCGACCGCTGCGCCTTATCCGGTAACTATCGTCTTGAGTCCAACCCG
GTAAGACACGACTTATCGCCACTGGCAGCAGCCACTGGTAACAGGATTAGCAGAGCGAGGTATGTAGGCG
GTGCTACAGAGTTCTTGAAGTGGTGGCCTAACTACGGCTACACTAGAAGAACAGTATTTGGTATCTGCGC
TCTGCTGAAGCCAGTTACCTTCGGAAAAAGAGTTGGTAGCTCTTGATCCGGCAAACAAACCACCGCTGGT
AGCGGTGGTTTTTTTGTTTGCAAGCAGCAGATTACGCGCAGAAAAAAAGGATCTCAAGAAGATCCTTTGA
TCTTTTCTACGGGGTCTGACGCTCAGTGGAACGAAAACTCACGTTAAGGGATTTTGGTCATGAGATTATC
AAAAAGGATCTTCACCTAGATCCTTTTAAATTAAAAATGAAGTTTTAAATCAATCTAAAGTATATATGAG
TAAACTTGGTCTGACAGTTAGAAAAACTCATCGAGCATCAAATGAAACTGCAATTTATTCATATCAGGAT
TATCAATACCATATTTTTGAAAAAGCCGTTTCTGTAATGAAGGAGAAAACTCACCGAGGCAGTTCCATAG
GATGGCAAGATCCTGGTATCGGTCTGCGATTCCGACTCGTCCAACATCAATACAACCTATTAATTTCCCC
TCGTCAAAAATAAGGTTATCAAGTGAGAAATCACCATGAGTGACGACTGAATCCGGTGAGAATGGCAAAA
GTTTATGCATTTCTTTCCAGACTTGTTCAACAGGCCAGCCATTACGCTCGTCATCAAAATCACTCGCATC
AACCAAACCGTTATTCATTCGTGATTGCGCCTGAGCGAGACGAAATACGCGATCGCTGTTAAAAGGACAA
TTACAAACAGGAATCGAATGCAACCGGCGCAGGAACACTGCCAGCGCATCAACAATATTTTCACCTGAAT
CAGGATATTCTTCTAATACCTGGAATGCTGTTTTCCCAGGGATCGCAGTGGTGAGTAACCATGCATCATC
AGGAGTACGGATAAAATGCTTGATGGTCGGAAGAGGCATAAATTCCGTCAGCCAGTTTAGTCTGACCATC
TCATCTGTAACATCATTGGCAACGCTACCTTTGCCATGTTTCAGAAACAACTCTGGCGCATCGGGCTTCC
CATACAATCGATAGATTGTCGCACCTGATTGCCCGACATTATCGCGAGCCCATTTATACCCATATAAATC
AGCATCCATGTTGGAATTTAATCGCGGCCTAGAGCAAGACGTTTCCCGTTGAATATGGCTCATACTCTTC
CTTTTTCAATATTATTGAAGCATTTATCAGGGTTATTGTCTCATGAGCGGATACATATTTGAATGTATTT
AGAAAAATAAACAAATAGGGGTTCCGCGCACATTTCCCCGAAAAGTGCCACCTGACGTCTAAGAAACCAT
TATTATCATGACATTAACCTATAAAAATAGGCGTATCACGAGGCCCTTTCGTC
Features (pLannotate 1.2.2; 12 found; start..end, strand, type, name):
    137..236     +  misc_feature   bom (fragment): basis of mobility region from pBR322
    242..399     -  CDS            lacZα (fragment): LacZα fragment of β-galactosidase; lacZ fragment
    903..1034    -  CDS            C9orf85 (fragment): CI085_HUMAN - Experimental evidence at protein level: Swiss-Prot protein existence level 1. From Homo sapiens (Human).
   1446..2162    +  CDS            mEGFP: enhanced GFP with monomerizing A206K mutation (Zacharias et al., 2002) mammalian codon-optimized
   3221..3237    -  protein_bind   lac operator: The lac repressor binds to the lac operator to inhibit transcription in E. coli. This inhibition can be relieved by adding lactose or isopropyl-β-D-thiogalactopyranoside (IPTG). lac repressor encoded by lacI
   3245..3275    -  promoter       lac promoter: promoter for the E. coli lac operon
   3290..3311    -  protein_bind   CAP binding site: CAP binding activates transcription in the presence of cAMP. E. coli catabolite activator protein
   3324..3416    -  CDS            lacI (fragment): lac repressor; lacI; The lac repressor binds to the lac operator to inhibit transcription in E. coli. This inhibition can be relieved by adding lactose or isopropyl-β-D-thiogalactopyranoside (IPTG).
   3599..4187    -  rep_origin     ori: high-copy-number ColE1/pMB1/pBR322/pUC origin of replication
   4358..5173    -  CDS            KanR: aminoglycoside phosphotransferase; aph(3')-Ia; confers resistance to kanamycin in bacteria or G418 (Geneticin®) in eukaryotes
   5174..5278    -  promoter       AmpR promoter: bla
   5373..35      +  CDS            rop (fragment) (across the origin): Rop protein, which maintains plasmids at low copy number; rop
