[The description below was written by a language model from this plasmid's Addgene catalogue record and pLannotate feature annotations shown in this document.]
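Description:
AICSDP-8:TOMM20-mEGFP is a CRISPR/Cas9 homology-directed repair donor template built in a pUC57 backbone, designed to add a monomeric EGFP tag to the C-terminus of the endogenous human TOMM20 gene (also called TOM20, MAS20 or MOM19). The 5,373 nt plasmid is maintained in E. coli at high copy through a ColE1/pUC-type origin and is selected with kanamycin via an aph(3')-Ia KanR gene driven by the bla (AmpR) promoter. The remaining backbone annotations are pUC-derived remnants: a split lacZα region with the lac promoter, operator and CAP site flanking the cloning position, plus fragments of lacI, bom and rop.

The payload is a 2,747 bp insert consisting of human TOMM20 genomic homology arms on either side of a short flexible linker fused to mEGFP (EGFP with the monomerizing A206K mutation, mammalian codon-optimized). No mammalian promoter is annotated. This fits the donor design, in which the tag is expressed only after in-frame integration at the TOMM20 locus, under the gene's own regulation. The arms carry point mutations that disrupt the crRNA binding sites used, preventing re-cutting of the donor or the edited allele, along with variants matching the WTC genome. The homology arms are not annotated as such in the feature table, and a short hit labelled as a C9orf85 fragment falls upstream of mEGFP, where the 5′ arm would lie; it is probably an automated similarity match rather than a designed element.

The depositor used the plasmid with locus-specific Cas9 reagents to generate TOMM20-mEGFP WTC human induced pluripotent stem cells. They note that transfected cells can vary in fluorescence intensity, likely reflecting editing precision, so sorting, subcloning and PCR-based screening are advised to identify precisely edited clones.
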