Addgene plasmid #87423: AICSDP-8:TOMM20-mEGFP
Purpose: Homology arms and linker-mEGFP sequence for C-terminus tagging of human TOMM20
Depositing lab: Allen Institute for Cell Science. Publication: Systematic gene tagging using CRISPR/Cas9 in human stem cells to illuminate cell organization. Roberts B, Haupt A, Tucker A, Grancharova T, Arakaki J, Fuqua MA, Nelson A, Hookway C, Ludmann SA, Mueller IA, Yang R, Horwitz R, Rafelski SM, Gunawardane RN. Mol Biol Cell. 2017 Oct 15;28(21):2854-2874. doi: 10.1091/mbc.E17-03-0209. Epub 2017 Aug 16. PubMed 28814507.
Backbone
  Vector backbone: pUC57
  Vector type: Mammalian Expression, CRISPR ; Donor Template
Growth in bacteria
  Bacterial resistance: Kanamycin, 50 μg/mL
  Growth temperature: 37°C
  Growth strain: DH5alpha
  Copy number: High Copy
Gene/Insert
  Gene/Insert name: TOMM20 Homology Arms with linker-mEGFP (alt names: TOMM20; TOM20)
  Species: H. sapiens (human)
  Insert size (bp): 2747
  Mutation: homology arms contain point mutations to disrupt crRNA binding sites used and point mutations specific to WTC genome
  Entrez Gene: TOMM20 (a.k.a. MAS20, MOM19, TOM20)
  Tag / fusion protein: linker-mEGFP (C terminal on insert)
  Cloning method: Unknown
  Sequencing primers: 5′ M13-F20; 3′ M13-Rev
Terms and licenses: Academic/Nonprofit Terms; Industry Terms
Depositor comments: This plasmid has been used with locus-specific CRISPR/Cas9 to add a mEGFP tag to the C-terminus of human TOMM20 in WTC human induced pluripotent stem cells by the Allen Institute for Cell Science. Linker (AA) sequence: GGSGDPPVAT. After protein tagging using this donor template plasmid and CRISPR/Cas9 reagents, transfected cells may exhibit varying intensity levels of fluorescence, likely due to editing precision. To obtain cells of uniform intensity levels, see our protocol for fluorescence-assisted cell sorting and subcloning of transfected cells (https://www.allencell.org/instructional-videos-and-tutorials-for-cell-methods.html) Further, we recommend PCR-based assays for identifying precisely edited clones as previously described (https://www.molbiolcell.org/doi/abs/10.1091/mbc.e17-03-0209) For more information on the entire plasmid collection, please see https://www.addgene.org/allen-institute-cell-science/ . Please visit https://www.biorxiv.org/content/early/2017/03/31/123042 for bioRxiv preprint.
How to cite: AICSDP-8:TOMM20-mEGFP was a gift from Allen Institute for Cell Science (Addgene plasmid # 87423 ; http://n2t.net/addgene:87423 ; RRID:Addgene_87423)
