>Addgene plasmid #87423 | AICSDP-8:TOMM20-mEGFP | depositor partial sequence | sequence record 170443 | TOMM20 Homology Arms and linker-mEGFP
GATGATAGGAAGTATTTACAGAACTTTATAGTTAGTAACTGACTGGTTAATTTTTCAAACTGATTTTTAC
TCAACTGAATTAGAAAAGGACTGGAAAGAAAGTAAAGATCCCAACGACTTGAGGGAACAAGTTGGACAAC
CAAGGACTTTGTCTAAATTGTTTTTATTTAGACTAATGTGGTTCTAGTTCTAGAGGATTCATACTGGAAT
CATCGGTTTAATATTACGCTATTTGAAAGGCAGCATAGTATAGTACTTTTGGAAAATTGGCCTGAGGGTG
ATGTCTTTTGGAATATTTGTGAATTCACTATGAAGCCTAATTCCTTAAAAATGACCTCCTTCACTCAATT
ATCAGTGTTCTTGGTTTGCCTGGGAGTGAAAAGAGATCTTAAAATCTTTTTGGTTTTAGTTACATAATTG
ACTGATGTAATATTATGTAATGATGGCTGTACACAGTGTCTCATGCCCTATAATCCTAGCACTCATTTGA
GCTCAGGAGTTCAAGGCCAGCCTGGGCAACATGGTAAAACCCTGTCTGCACCAAAAATAAAAAAAAAATT
AGCCGGGCATGGTGGCATGAGTCTGTGGTTCCAGCTACTCAGGAGGCTGAGGTGGGGGAGGATCGCTTGA
GCCCAGGAGTCAGAGGTTGCAGTGAGCTGAGATTGTGCTACTGCACTCCAGCCTGGGTTACAGAGACCCC
ATCTGAATTAAAAACATATATAATGTAATGATCTGCCTCCTTTGTTAACTTGACTTTTGAAATGGGATTG
TCAGTAGTATGATCATTGTTTTCTTGGATGCCGACTGTGTGTAAAGTGTTACATTTTGAATTAAATGTCA
GAATGGGTGAACTTTACTAAGATTCAATTCTTTGAATACAAAGAGCATTTTATTTTGAAGTTAGAATACT
AATTAAATGCTTATGACACTTTAAAAAATTATTTTTTTTTTCTTTCAGAGAATTGTAAGTGCACAGTCCT
TGGCTGAAGATGATGTGGAAGGCGGTAGCGGGGATCCACCGGTCGCCACCGTGAGCAAGGGCGAGGAGCT
GTTCACCGGGGTGGTGCCCATCCTGGTCGAGCTGGACGGCGACGTAAACGGCCACAAGTTCAGCGTGTCC
GGCGAGGGCGAGGGCGATGCCACCTACGGCAAGCTGACCCTGAAGTTCATCTGCACCACCGGCAAGCTGC
CCGTGCCCTGGCCCACCCTCGTGACCACCCTGACCTACGGCGTGCAGTGCTTCAGCCGCTACCCCGACCA
CATGAAGCAGCACGACTTCTTCAAGTCCGCCATGCCCGAAGGCTACGTCCAGGAGCGCACCATCTTCTTC
AAGGACGACGGCAACTACAAGACCCGCGCCGAGGTGAAGTTCGAGGGCGACACCCTGGTGAACCGCATCG
AGCTGAAGGGCATCGACTTCAAGGAGGACGGCAACATCCTGGGGCACAAGCTGGAGTACAACTACAACAG
CCACAACGTCTATATCATGGCCGACAAGCAGAAGAACGGCATCAAGGTGAACTTCAAGATCCGCCACAAC
ATCGAGGACGGCAGCGTGCAGCTCGCCGACCACTACCAGCAGAACACCCCCATCGGCGACGGCCCCGTGC
TGCTGCCCGACAACCACTACCTGAGCACCCAGTCCAAGCTGAGCAAAGACCCCAACGAGAAGCGCGATCA
CATGGTCCTGCTGGAGTTCGTGACCGCCGCCGGGATCACTCTCGGCATGGACGAGCTGTACAAGTAATGA
GAAACAAATGTCAACATAATAAAATCTCAGTTAAAAATATTTTAAAAATTCTTGGTAGTTGAGCAGCTCT
GGGGTAATAAGGGCAAATATGCTTGTTATGAACTACACTGAAATCTACCAAAGTTAATGTTTACTTTGTG
TAGATCCATTTGTCTATTTTATTTATTTTTCCCAGTGAAAAGTGTATTTTGATAGAGAACTTTTCATTCT
ATAAATACACTATGAGTTACTAAAATATCATGGATTTTGTTTATTCCTGAAACATAGTTACATAGTTAAA
CTGTACATATGACATGGCTTATGTTAAAAATACCCAGTGCTCAGTTTTGAAAGATAGGCAAAAAAAAAAA
AGTATAGGAGAAACTGAAGAATGTACACTTTTTTAGAGGGCACATTTTGCTGTAAATCTGGAAATTTGAT
AGACTTGACTGTGTTTGTGAAAACTGAGCATTAAAGGTTTTGATTGATCCTTTCTTTCCATTTAATCTCT
GAGACGTAAATATGTGAGGTGTGCTGCTGTGCTGGGTTAACAGCTTCCTTCCCTTTCTGTGTAGCAGTCT
TGAAATGTTCTGTTTAAATCAGTAGGCTTAATGTGTTCTGGGTATTTATCTCCTTGTATTTTAAATATAT
GTAGTTGCAAATAGCACCAGGAATTAGATTTCTGTACACCCCTAATCTAGCCTTGTGAGCTTCGCTAGTT
AATGTGTGCTCACTTTCCCTCCATTTGTTACGTGAGAGAATGCGTCTGCTGATCACTGAAGTGTCCCTTT
TAGCTTCTGATTCATTGGGTTCTGTTGGGCATCTTTAAATCCACCTTAACCTGAGGAATGTATGTGGGCA
ACCAGGCCCTGCATTTTTTTATATTCTGAATTTTGCATGCTTGCCTGACTTAGTATTTCTGAATTGATGT
TTTTTTTAATGGTATAACTATCTTGATTTTCACTGAAATTATATGGTTCTGTCACTACTCTGTAAATTAA
TCCGAAACTTTTAAGGT
